>Addgene plasmid #114602 | pTWIN1-His6-Ssp-Htt18-90(Q18C)-22Q-P80C | addgene full sequence | sequence record 224743 | Addgene NGS Result
AATTCCCCAGGCATCAAATAAAACGAAAGGCTCAGTCGAAAGACTGGGCCTTTCGTTTTATCTGTTGTTT
GTCGGTGAACGCTCTCCTGAGTAGGACAAATCCGCCGGGAGCGGATTTGAACGTTGCGAAGCAACGGCCC
GGAGGGTGGCGGGCAGGACGCCCGCCATAAACTGCCAGGAATTGGGGATCGGAATTAATTCCCGGTTTAA
ACCGGGGATCTCGATCCCGCGAAATTAATACGACTCACTATAGGGGAATTGTGAGCGGATAACAATTCCC
CTCTAGAAATAATTTTGTTTAACTTTAAGAAGGAGATATACATATGCATCATCATCATCACCATAGCGGT
GCAATTAGCGGTGATAGCCTGATTAGCCTGGCAAGCACCGGTAAACGTGTTAGCATTAAAGATCTGCTGG
ATGAGAAAGATTTTGAGATTTGGGCCATTAACGAGCAGACCATGAAACTGGAAAGCGCAAAAGTTAGCCG
TGTTTTTTGCACCGGTAAAAAACTGGTGTATATCCTGAAAACCCGTCTGGGTCGTACCATTAAAGCAACC
GCAAATCATCGTTTTCTGACCATTGATGGTTGGAAACGTCTGGATGAACTGAGCCTGAAAGAACATATTG
CACTGCCTCGTAAACTGGAAAGTAGCAGCCTGCAACTGAGTCCGGAAATTGAAAAACTGAGCCAGAGCGA
TATCTATTGGGATAGCATTGTTAGCATTACCGAAACCGGTGTTGAAGAAGTTTTTGATCTGACCGTTCCG
GGTCCGCACAATTTTGTTGCAAATGATATTATCGTGCATAATTGCCAGCAGCAGCAACAACAGCAGCAAC
AGCAACAGCAGCAGCAGCAGCAACAACAACAGCAGCAACAACCGCCTCCGCCTCCGCCACCTCCTCCTCC
ACCGCAGTTACCGCAGCCTCCGCCTCAGGCACAGCCGTTACTGCCGCAGCCTCAGCCACCGCCTCCACCT
CCCCCTCCGCCTCCAGGTTGTGCAGTTGCAGAAGAACCGCTGCATCGTCCGTAACTGCAGGAAGGGGATC
CGGCTGCTAACAAAGCCCGAAAGGAAGCTGAGTTGGCTGCTGCCACCGCTGAGCAATAACTAGCATAACC
CCTTGGGGCCTCTAAACGGGTCTTGAGGGGTTTTTTGCTGAAAGGAGGAACTATATCCGGATAACTACGT
CAGGTGGCACTTTTCGGGGAAATGTGCGCGGAACCCCTATTTGTTTATTTTTCTAAATACATTCAAATAT
GTATCCGCTCATGAGACAATAACCCTGATAAATGCTTCAATAATATTGAAAAAGGAAGAGTATGAGTATT
CAACATTTCCGTGTCGCCCTTATTCCCTTTTTTGCGGCATTTTGCCTTCCTGTTTTTGCTCACCCAGAAA
CGCTGGTGAAAGTAAAAGATGCTGAAGATCAGTTGGGTGCACGAGTGGGTTACATCGAACTGGATCTCAA
CAGCGGTAAGATCCTTGAGAGTTTTCGCCCCGAAGAACGTTTCCCAATGATGAGCACTTTTAAAGTTCTG
CTATGTGGCGCGGTATTATCCCGTGTTGACGCCGGGCAAGAGCAACTCGGTCGCCGCATACACTATTCTC
AGAATGACTTGGTTGAGTACTCACCAGTCACAGAAAAGCATCTTACGGATGGCATGACAGTAAGAGAATT
ATGCAGTGCTGCCATAACCATGAGTGATAACACTGCGGCCAACTTACTTCTGACAACGATCGGAGGACCG
AAGGAGCTAACCGCTTTTTTGCACAACATGGGGGATCATGTAACTCGCCTTGATCGTTGGGAACCGGAGC
TGAATGAAGCCATACCAAACGACGAGCGTGACACCACGATGCCTGTAGCAATGGCAACAACGTTGCGCAA
ACTATTAACTGGCGAACTACTTACTCTAGCTTCCCGGCAACAATTAATAGACTGGATGGAGGCGGATAAA
GTTGCAGGACCACTTCTGCGCTCGGCCCTTCCGGCTGGCTGGTTTATTGCTGATAAATCTGGAGCCGGTG
AGCGTGGGTCTCGCGGTATCATTGCAGCACTGGGGCCAGATGGTAAGCCCTCCCGTATCGTAGTTATCTA
CACGACGGGGAGTCAGGCAACTATGGATGAACGAAATAGACAGATCGCTGAGATAGGTGCCTCACTGATT
AAGCATTGGTAACTGTCAGACCAAGTTTACTCATATATACTTTAGATTGATT
[38 nt withheld, positions 2223-2260]
A
[37 nt withheld, positions 2262-2298]
ATTTTGTTAAAATTCGCGTTAAATTTTTGTTAAATCAGCTCATTTTTTAACCAATAGGCCGAAATCGGCA
AAATCCCTTATAAATCAAAAGAATAGCCCGAGATAGGGT
[37 nt withheld, positions 2408-2444]
AAAGAACGTGGACTCCAACGTCAAAGG
[141 nt withheld, positions 2472-2612]
G
[125 nt withheld, positions 2614-2738]
AAAGGATCTAGGTGAAGATCCTTTTTGATAATCTCATGACCAAAATCCCTTAACGTGAGTTTTCGTTCCA
CTGAGCGTCAGACCCCGTAGAAAAGATCAAAGGATCTTCTTGAGATCCTTTTTTTCTGCGCGTAATCTGC
TGCTTGCAAACAAAAAAACCACCGCTACCAGCGGTGGTTTGTTTGCCGGATCAAGAGCTACCAACTCTTT
TTCCGAAGGTAACTGGCTTCAGCAGAGCGCAGATACCAAATACTGTCCTTCTAGTGTAGCCGTAGTTAGG
CCACCACTTCAAGAACTCTGTAGCACCGCCTACATACCTCGCTCTGCTAATCCTGTTACCAGTGGCTGCT
GCCAGTGGCGATAAGTCGTGTCTTACCGGGTTGGACTCAAGACGATAGTTACCGGATAAGGCGCAGCGGT
CGGGCTGAACGGGGGGTTCGTGCACACAGCCCAGCTTGGAGCGAACGACCTACACCGAACTGAGATACCT
ACAGCGTGAGCTATGAGAAAGCGCCACGCTTCCCGAAGGGAGAAAGGCGGACAGGTATCCGGTAAGCGGC
AGGGTCGGAACAGGAGAGCGCACGAGGGAGCTTCCAGGGGGAAACGCCTGGTATCTTTATAGTCCTGTCG
GGTTTCGCCACCTCTGACTTGAGCGTCGATTTTTGTGATGCTCGTCAGGGGGGCGGAGCCTATGGAAAAA
CGCCAGCAACGCGGCCTTTTTACGGTTCCTGGCCTTTTGCTGGCCTTTTGCTCACATGTTCTTTCCTGCG
TTATCCCCTGATTCTGTGGATAACCGTATTACCGCCTTTGAGTGAGCTGATACCGCTCGCCGCAGCCGAA
CGACCGAGCGCAGCGAGTCAGTGAGCGAGGAAGCTATGGTGCACTCTCAGTACAATCTGCTCTGATGCCG
CATAGTTAAGCCAGTATACACTCCGCTATCGCTACGTGACTGGGTCATGGCTGCGCCCCGACACCCGCCA
ACACCCGCTGACGCGCCCTGACGGGCTTGTCTGCTCCCGGCATCCGCTTACAGACAAGCTGTGACCGTCT
CCGGGAGCTGCATGTGTCAGAGGTTTTCACCGTCATCACCGAAACGCGCGAGGCAGCTGCGGTAAAGCTC
ATCAGCGTGGTCGTGCAGCGATTCACAGATGTCTGCCTGTTCATCCGCGTCCAGCTCGTTGAGTTTCTCC
AGAAGCGTTAATGTCTGGCTTCTGATAAAGCGGGCCATGTTAAGGGCGGTTTTTTCCTGTTTGGTCACTG
ATGCCTCCGTGTAAGGGGGATTTCTGTTCATGGGGGTAATGATACCGATGAAACGAGAGAGGATGCTCAC
GATACGGGTTACTGATGATGAACATGCCCGGTTACTGGAACGTTGTGAGGGTAAACAACTGGCGGTATGG
ATGCGGCGGGACCAGAGAAAAATCACTCAGGGTCAATGCCAGCCGAACGCCAGCAAGACGTAGCCCAGCG
CGTCGGCCGCCATGCCGGCGATAATGGCCTGCTTCTCGCCGAAACGTTTGGTGGCGGGACCAGTGACGAA
GGCTTGAGCGAGGGCGTGCAAGATTCCGAATACCGCAAGCGACAGGCCGATCATCGTCGCGCTCCAGCGA
AAGCGGTCCTCGCCGAAAATGACCCAGAGCGCTGCCGGCACCTGTCCTACGAGTTGCATGATAAAGAAGA
CAGTCATAAGTGCGGCGACGATAGTCATGCCCCGCGCCCACCGGAAGGAGCTGACTGGGTTGAAGGCTCT
CAAGGGCATCGGTCGAGATCCCGGTGCCTAATGAGTGAGCTAACTTACATTAATTGCGTTGCGCTCACTG
CCCGCTTTCCAGTCGGGAAACCTGTCGTGCCAGCTGCATTAATGAATCGGCCAACGCGCGGGGAGAGGCG
GTTTGCGTATTGGGCGCCAGGGTGGTTTTTCTTTTCACCAGTGAGACGGGCAACAGCTGATTGCCCTTCA
CCGCCTGGCCCTGAGAGAGTTGCAGCAAGCGGTCCACGCTGGTTTGCCCCAGCAGGCGAAAATCCTGTTT
GATGGTGGTTAACGGCGGGATATAACATGAGCTGTCTTCGGTATCGTCGTATCCCACTACCGAGATATCC
GCACCAACGCGCAGCCCGGACTCGGTAATGGCGCGCATTGCGCCCAGCGCCATCTGATCGTTGGCAACCA
GCATCGCAGTGGGAACGATGCCCTCATTCAGCATTTGCATGGTTTGTTGAAAACCGGACATGGCACTCCA
GTCGCCTTCCCGTTCCGCTATCGGCTGAATTTGATTGCGAGTGAGATATTTATGCCAGCCAGCCAGACGC
AGACGCGCCGAGACAGAACTTAATGGGCCCGCTAACAGCGCGATTTGCTGGTGACCCAATGCGACCAGAT
GCTCCACGCCCAGTCGCGTACCGTCTTCATGGGAGAAAATAATACTGTTGATGGGTGTCTGGTCAGAGAC
ATCAAGAAATAACGCCGGAACATTAGTGCAGGCAGCTTCCACAGCAATGGCATCCTGGTCATCCAGCGGA
TAGTTAATGATCAGCCCACTGACGCGTTGCGCGAGAAGATTGTGCACCGCCGCTTTACAGGCTTCGACGC
CGCTTCGTTCTACCATCGACACCACCACGCTGGCACCCAGTTGATCGGCGCGAGATTTAATCGCCGCGAC
AATTTGCGACGGCGCGTGCAGGGCCAGACTGGAGGTGGCAACGCCAATCAGCAACGACTGTTTGCCCGCC
AGTTGTTGTGCCACGCGGTTGGGAATGTAATTCAGCTCCGCCATCGCCGCTTCCACTTTTTCCCGCGTTT
TCGCAGAAACGTGGCTGGCCTGGTTCACCACGCGGGAAACGGTCTGATAAGAGACACCGGCATACTCTGC
GACATCGTATAACGTTACTGGTTTCACATTCACCACCCTGAATTGACTCTCTTCCGGGCGCTATCATGCC
ATACCGCGAAAGGTTTTGCGCCATTCGATGGTGTCCGGGATCTCGACGCTCTCCCTTATGCGACTCCTGC
ATTAGGAAGCAGCCCAGTAGTAGGTTGAGGCCGTTGAGCACCGCCGCCGCAAGGAATGGTGCATGCCGGC
ATGCCGCCCTTTCGTCTTCAAGAATTAATTCCCAATTCCCCAGGCATCAAATAAAACGAAAGGCTCAGTC
GAAAGACTGGGCCTTTCGTTTTATCTGTTGTTTGTCGGTGAACGCTCTCCTGAGTAGGACAAATCCGCCG
GGAGCGGATTTGAACGTTGCGAAGCAACGGCCCGGAGGGTGGCGGGCAGGACGCCCGCCATAAACTGCCA
GGAATT
Features (pLannotate 1.2.2; 20 found; start..end, strand, type, name):
     15..101     +  terminator     rrnB T1 terminator: Escherichia coli rrnB; transcription terminator T1 from the E. coli rrnB gene
    236..254     +  promoter       T7 promoter: promoter for bacteriophage T7 RNA polymerase
    255..279     +  protein_bind   lac operator: The lac repressor binds to the lac operator to inhibit transcription in E. coli. This inhibition can be relieved by adding lactose or isopropyl-β-D-thiogalactopyranoside (IPTG). lac repressor encoded by lacI
    294..316     +  RBS            RBS: efficient ribosome binding site from bacteriophage T7 gene 10 (Olins and Rangwala, 1989)
    345..692     +  CDS            dnaB (fragment): DNAB_MYCTU - Experimental evidence at protein level: Swiss-Prot protein existence level 1. The intein is an endonuclease. From Mycobacterium tuberculosis (strain ATCC 25618 / H37Rv).
   1053..1102    +  CDS            SET1 (fragment): solubility-enhancement tag derived from T7 phage gene 10B
   1110..1157    +  terminator     T7 terminator: transcription terminator for bacteriophage T7 RNA polymerase
   1217..1321    +  promoter       AmpR promoter: bla
   1322..2182    +  CDS            AmpR: β-lactamase; bla; confers resistance to ampicillin, carbenicillin, and related antibiotics
   2224..2737    -  rep_origin     M13 ori (sequence partly withheld): M13 bacteriophage origin of replication; arrow indicates direction of (+) strand synthesis
   2848..3436    +  rep_origin     ori: high-copy-number ColE1/pMB1/pBR322/pUC origin of replication
   3613..3703    -  misc_feature   bom (fragment): basis of mobility region from pBR322
   3805..3996    -  CDS            rop: Rop protein, which maintains plasmids at low copy number; rop
   4037..4147    +  CDS            mbeC (fragment): MBEC_ECOLX - Experimental evidence at protein level: Swiss-Prot protein existence level 1. Required for efficient mobilization of ColE1 plasmid and is thus essential to promote the specific transfer of the plasmid during conjugation. Probably functions by inducing DNA bending, helping the MbeA relaxase to melt the DNA around the nic site and cleave the phosphodiester bond. Binds specifically double-stranded DNA (dsDNA) containing the ColE1 oriT but does not recognize the inverted repeat (IR). From Escherichia coli.
   4182..4504    -  CDS            TcR (fragment): tetracycline efflux protein; tet; confers resistance to tetracycline
   4519..4540    -  protein_bind   CAP binding site: CAP binding activates transcription in the presence of cAMP. E. coli catabolite activator protein
   4553..5635    -  CDS            lacI: lac repressor; lacI; The lac repressor binds to the lac operator to inhibit transcription in E. coli. This inhibition can be relieved by adding lactose or isopropyl-β-D-thiogalactopyranoside (IPTG).
   5636..5713    -  promoter       lacI promoter: lacI
   5721..5814    -  CDS            TcR (fragment): tetracycline efflux protein; tet; confers resistance to tetracycline
   5866..5952    +  terminator     rrnB T1 terminator: Escherichia coli rrnB; transcription terminator T1 from the E. coli rrnB gene
