[The description below was written by a language model from this plasmid's Addgene catalogue record and pLannotate feature annotations shown in this document.]
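Description:
pTWIN1-His6-Ssp-Htt18-90(Q18C)-22Q-P80C is a bacterial expression plasmid built on the NEB pTWIN1 intein-fusion backbone, about 6.0 kb in the sequenced record. It is maintained in E. coli through a ColE1/pMB1-type origin accompanied by the rop gene, consistent with its low-copy listing, and is selected with ampicillin via β-lactamase (AmpR). An M13 phage origin is also present, along with backbone remnants such as a bom fragment, an mbeC fragment and non-functional pieces of a tetracycline resistance gene.

Expression is driven by a T7 promoter with an adjacent lac operator and a T7 gene 10 ribosome binding site, and ends at a T7 terminator. A plasmid-borne lacI gene supplies the repressor, so transcription is IPTG-inducible in hosts that provide T7 RNA polymerase. rrnB T1 terminators flank the region and help insulate it. The encoded protein is an N-terminal His6 tag and Ssp DnaB intein fused to a human huntingtin (HTT) exon 1 fragment spanning residues 18–90. This fragment lacks the first 17 amino acids, carries a 22-glutamine repeat, and has Q18C and P80C substitutions. The automated annotation labels the intein region only as a dnaB fragment matched to a Mycobacterium homologue, and it does not annotate the Htt insert itself, which presumably lies between that feature and the terminator. The short "SET1" hit just before the terminator is probably a similarity match to backbone sequence.

In the pTWIN1 system, the Ssp DnaB intein can cleave at its C-terminal junction, releasing the target protein without the tag after His6-based purification. Here that would leave Cys18 as the N-terminal residue. The record gives the purpose only as bacterial expression of this fragment, and the associated publication concerns the structural features of monomeric huntingtin exon 1 at different polyglutamine lengths.
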