Addgene plasmid #114602: pTWIN1-His6-Ssp-Htt18-90(Q18C)-22Q-P80C
Purpose: Bacterial expression of Htt fragment containing amino acids 18-90, with Q18C & P80C cysteine mutations and a 22 polyQ repeat
Depositing lab: Hilal Lashuel. Depositing organization: Swiss Federal Institute of Technology (EPFL). Publication: Monomeric Huntingtin Exon 1 Has Similar Overall Structural Features for Wild-Type and Pathological Polyglutamine Lengths. Warner JB 4th, Ruff KM, Tan PS, Lemke EA, Pappu RV, Lashuel HA. J Am Chem Soc. 2017 Oct 18;139(41):14456-14469. doi: 10.1021/jacs.7b06659. Epub 2017 Oct 9. PubMed 28937758.
Backbone
  Vector backbone: pTWIN1
  Backbone manufacturer: NEB
  Vector type: Bacterial Expression
Growth in bacteria
  Bacterial resistance: Ampicillin, 100 μg/mL
  Growth temperature: 30°C
  Growth strain: NEB Stable
  Copy number: Low Copy
Gene/Insert
  Gene/Insert name: Huntingtin Exon1 fragment
  Species: H. sapiens (human)
  Mutation: dNt17 (deletion of first 17 amino acids), Q18C, P80C; 22 polyQ repeat
  Entrez Gene: HTT (a.k.a. HD, IT15, LOMARS)
  Tag / fusion protein: His6-Ssp DnaB intein (N terminal on backbone)
  Cloning method: Ligation Independent Cloning
  Sequencing primers: 5′ T7; 3′ T7-Term
Terms and licenses: Academic/Nonprofit Terms; Industry Terms: Not Available to Industry
How to cite: pTWIN1-His6-Ssp-Htt18-90(Q18C)-22Q-P80C was a gift from Hilal Lashuel (Addgene plasmid # 114602 ; http://n2t.net/addgene:114602 ; RRID:Addgene_114602)
